Addgene plasmid #110486: Ultra-Exon1Q23-Myc-A
Purpose: Lentiviral vector to express wild-type N terminal HTT gene with short 3'UTR in mammalian cells (encodes Myc-tagged wild type huntingtin exon1 fragment with 23 repeats of Q)
Depositing lab: Baoji Xu. Depositing organization: UF Scripps Biomedical Research. Publication: Distinct cellular toxicity of two mutant huntingtin mRNA variants due to translation regulation. Xu H, An JJ, Xu B. PLoS One. 2017 May 11;12(5):e0177610. doi: 10.1371/journal.pone.0177610. eCollection 2017. PubMed 28494017.
Backbone
  Vector backbone: pUltra
  Backbone manufacturer: Malcolm Moore, Addgene plasmid #24129
  Vector type: Mammalian Expression, Lentiviral
Growth in bacteria
  Bacterial resistance: Ampicillin, 100 μg/mL
  Growth temperature: 37°C
  Growth strain: NEB Stable
  Copy number: High Copy
Gene/Insert
  Gene/Insert name: Homo sapiens huntingtin (alt name: NM_002111)
  Species: H. sapiens (human)
  Mutation: Short 3'UTR wild type huntingtin exon1 fragment with 23 repeats of Q
  Entrez Gene: HTT (a.k.a. HD, IT15, LOMARS)
  Promoter: UbC
  Tag / fusion protein: Myc (C terminal on insert)
  Cloning method: Restriction Enzyme; 5′ cloning site Unknown (unknown if destroyed); 3′ cloning site Unknown (unknown if destroyed)
Terms and licenses: Academic/Nonprofit Terms; Industry Terms: Not Available to Industry
How to cite: Ultra-Exon1Q23-Myc-A was a gift from Baoji Xu (Addgene plasmid # 110486 ; http://n2t.net/addgene:110486 ; RRID:Addgene_110486)
