[The description below was written by a language model from this plasmid's Addgene catalogue record and pLannotate feature annotations shown in this document.]
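Description:
Ultra-Exon1Q23-Myc-A is an 8.5 kb lentiviral expression plasmid built on the pUltra backbone for delivering a wild-type N-terminal fragment of human huntingtin (HTT) into mammalian cells. It has the layout of a third-generation HIV-1 transfer vector. An RSV enhancer/promoter drives a truncated 5' LTR, so genomic RNA can be produced without Tat. This is followed by the Ψ packaging signal with a gag fragment, the Rev response element for Rev-dependent nuclear export, and the cPPT/CTS. A truncated LTR downstream, followed by an SV40 polyadenylation signal, closes the viral unit. In bacteria the plasmid is maintained through a high-copy ColE1/pUC-type origin and selected with ampicillin via β-lactamase. An f1 origin, an SV40 origin, lac regulatory remnants and T7/T3 promoters are backbone leftovers.

The payload sits between the human ubiquitin C (UbC) promoter and the WPRE, which enhances transcript stability and expression. According to the catalogue entry, it encodes huntingtin exon 1 with a non-pathogenic 23-glutamine tract, carries a C-terminal Myc epitope for detection, and is followed by the short form of the HTT 3'UTR. The automated annotation does not label the HTT coding sequence, Myc tag or 3'UTR. The region of roughly 1.1 kb between UbC and WPRE is unannotated apart from a tiny match to a chicken β-actin promoter fragment, which is probably spurious. No fluorescent reporter is annotated, and the cloning sites are recorded as unknown.

The associated study compares huntingtin mRNA variants and how their translation regulation affects cellular toxicity. In that context, this construct appears to serve as a normal-repeat, short-3'UTR version for comparison with mutant huntingtin variants, although the record does not list the companion constructs.
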