Features (pLannotate 1.2.2; 25 found; start..end, strand, type, name):
      1..227     +  promoter       RSV promoter: Rous sarcoma virus enhancer/promoter
    228..408     +  LTR            5' LTR (truncated): truncated 5' long terminal repeat (LTR) from HIV-1
    455..580     +  misc_feature   HIV-1 Ψ: packaging signal of human immunodeficiency virus type 1
    564..927     +  CDS            HIV-1 gag (fragment): gag protein from human immunodeficiency virus 1; gag
   1073..1306    +  misc_feature   RRE: The Rev response element (RRE) of HIV-1 allows for Rev-dependent mRNA export from the nucleus to the cytoplasm.
   1683..1783    +  CDS            Rev (fragment): human immunodeficiency virus 1 (HIV-1) Rev protein; rev; enhances nuclear export of unspliced and incompletely spliced viral mRNAs
   1833..1950    +  misc_feature   cPPT/CTS: central polypurine tract and central termination sequence of HIV-1
   2015..3226    +  promoter       UbC promoter: human ubiquitin C promoter
   3433..3452    -  promoter       chicken β-actin promoter (fragment): contains a 21-bp deletion relative to the standard chicken β-actin promoter
   4337..4925    +  misc_feature   WPRE: woodchuck hepatitis virus posttranscriptional regulatory element
   4946..5083    +  CDS            nef (fragment): NEF_HV1LA - Experimental evidence at protein level: Swiss-Prot protein existence level 1. Extracellular Nef protein targets CD4(+) T-lymphocytes for apoptosis by interacting with CXCR4 surface receptors. From Human immunodeficiency virus type 1 group M subtype B (isolate Lai) (HIV-1).
   5069..5249    +  LTR            5' LTR (truncated): truncated 5' long terminal repeat (LTR) from HIV-1
   5321..5442    +  polyA_signal   SV40 poly(A) signal: SV40 polyadenylation signal
   5482..5617    +  rep_origin     SV40 ori: SV40 origin of replication
   5638..5656    -  promoter       T7 promoter: promoter for bacteriophage T7 RNA polymerase
   5664..5819    +  CDS            lacZα (fragment): LacZα fragment of β-galactosidase; lacZ fragment
   5824..6252    +  rep_origin     f1 ori (sequence partly withheld): f1 bacteriophage origin of replication; arrow indicates direction of (+) strand synthesis
   6305..6409    +  promoter       AmpR promoter: bla
   6410..7270    +  CDS            AmpR: β-lactamase; bla; confers resistance to ampicillin, carbenicillin, and related antibiotics
   7441..8029    +  rep_origin     ori: high-copy-number ColE1/pMB1/pBR322/pUC origin of replication
   8212..8304    +  CDS            lacI (fragment): lac repressor; lacI; The lac repressor binds to the lac operator to inhibit transcription in E. coli. This inhibition can be relieved by adding lactose or isopropyl-β-D-thiogalactopyranoside (IPTG).
   8317..8338    +  protein_bind   CAP binding site: CAP binding activates transcription in the presence of cAMP. E. coli catabolite activator protein
   8353..8383    +  promoter       lac promoter: promoter for the E. coli lac operon
   8391..8407    +  protein_bind   lac operator: The lac repressor binds to the lac operator to inhibit transcription in E. coli. This inhibition can be relieved by adding lactose or isopropyl-β-D-thiogalactopyranoside (IPTG). lac repressor encoded by lacI
   8452..8470    +  promoter       T3 promoter: promoter for bacteriophage T3 RNA polymerase
>Addgene plasmid #110486 | Ultra-Exon1Q23-Myc-A | addgene full sequence | sequence record 212584 | Addgene NGS Result
TGTAGTCTTATGCAATACTCTTGTAGTCTTGCAACATGGTAACGATGAGTTAGCAACATGCCTTACAAGG
AGAGAAAAAGCACCGTGCATGCCGATTGGTGGAAGTAAGGTGGTACGATCGTGCCTTATTAGGAAGGCAA
CAGACGGGTCTGACATGGATTGGACGAACCACTGAATTGCCGCATTGCAGAGATATTGTATTTAAGTGCC
TAGCTCGATACATAAACGGGTCTCTCTGGTTAGACCAGATCTGAGCCTGGGAGCTCTCTGGCTAACTAGG
GAACCCACTGCTTAAGCCTCAATAAAGCTTGCCTTGAGTGCTTCAAGTAGTGTGTGCCCGTCTGTTGTGT
GACTCTGGTAACTAGAGATCCCTCAGACCCTTTTAGTCAGTGTGGAAAATCTCTAGCAGTGGCGCCCGAA
CAGGGACTTGAAAGCGAAAGGGAAACCAGAGGAGCTCTCTCGACGCAGGACTCGGCTTGCTGAAGCGCGC
ACGGCAAGAGGCGAGGGGCGGCGACTGGTGAGTACGCCAAAAATTTTGACTAGCGGAGGCTAGAAGGAGA
GAGATGGGTGCGAGAGCGTCAGTATTAAGCGGGGGAGAATTAGATCGCGATGGGAAAAAATTCGGTTAAG
GCCAGGGGGAAAGAAAAAATATAAATTAAAACATATAGTATGGGCAAGCAGGGAGCTAGAACGATTCGCA
GTTAATCCTGGCCTGTTAGAAACATCAGAAGGCTGTAGACAAATACTGGGACAGCTACAACCATCCCTTC
AGACAGGATCAGAAGAACTTAGATCATTATATAATACAGTAGCAACCCTCTATTGTGTGCATCAAAGGAT
AGAGATAAAAGACACCAAGGAAGCTTTAGACAAGATAGAGGAAGAGCAAAACAAAAGTAAGACCACCGCA
CAGCAAGCGGCCGCTGATCTTCAGACCTGGAGGAGGAGATATGAGGGACAATTGGAGAAGTGAATTATAT
AAATATAAAGTAGTAAAAATTGAACCATTAGGAGTAGCACCCACCAAGGCAAAGAGAAGAGTGGTGCAGA
GAGAAAAAAGAGCAGTGGGAATAGGAGCTTTGTTCCTTGGGTTCTTGGGAGCAGCAGGAAGCACTATGGG
CGCAGCGTCAATGACGCTGACGGTACAGGCCAGACAATTATTGTCTGGTATAGTGCAGCAGCAGAACAAT
TTGCTGAGGGCTATTGAGGCGCAACAGCATCTGTTGCAACTCACAGTCTGGGGCATCAAGCAGCTCCAGG
CAAGAATCCTGGCTGTGGAAAGATACCTAAAGGATCAACAGCTCCTGGGGATTTGGGGTTGCTCTGGAAA
ACTCATTTGCACCACTGCTGTGCCTTGGAATGCTAGTTGGAGTAATAAATCTCTGGAACAGATTTGGAAT
CACACGACCTGGATGGAGTGGGACAGAGAAATTAACAATTACACAAGCTTAATACACTCCTTAATTGAAG
AATCGCAAAACCAGCAAGAAAAGAATGAACAAGAATTATTGGAATTAGATAAATGGGCAAGTTTGTGGAA
TTGGTTTAACATAACAAATTGGCTGTGGTATATAAAATTATTCATAATGATAGTAGGAGGCTTGGTAGGT
TTAAGAATAGTTTTTGCTGTACTTTCTATAGTGAATAGAGTTAGGCAGGGATATTCACCATTATCGTTTC
AGACCCACCTCCCAACCCCGAGGGGACCCGACAGGCCCGAAGGAATAGAAGAAGAAGGTGGAGAGAGAGA
CAGAGACAGATCCATTCGATTAGTGAACGGATCGGCACTGCGTGCGCCAATTCTGCAGACAAATGGCAGT
ATTCATCCACAATTTTAAAAGAAAAGGGGGGATTGGGGGGTACAGTGCAGGGGAAAGAATAGTAGACATA
ATAGCAACAGACATACAAACTAAAGAATTACAAAAACAAATTACAAAAATTCAAAATTTTCGGGTTTATT
ACAGGGACAGCAGAGATCCAGTTTGGTTAATTAACCCGTGTCGGCTCCAGATCTGGCCTCCGCGCCGGGT
TTTGGCGCCTCCCGCGGGCGCCCCCCTCCTCACGGCGAGCGCTGCCACGTCAGACGAAGGGCGCAGCGAG
CGTCCTGATCCTTCCGCCCGGACGCTCAGGACAGCGGCCCGCTGCTCATAAGACTCGGCCTTAGAACCCC
AGTATCAGCAGAAGGACATTTTAGGACGGGACTTGGGTGACTCTAGGGCACTGGTTTTCTTTCCAGAGAG
CGGAACAGGCGAGGAAAAGTAGTCCCTTCTCGGCGATTCTGCGGAGGGATCTCCGTGGGGCGGTGAACGC
CGATGATTATATAAGGACGCGCCGGGTGTGGCACAGCTAGTTCCGTCGCAGCCGGGATTTGGGTCGCGGT
TCTTGTTTGTGGATCGCTGTGATCGTCACTTGGTGAGTAGCGGGCTGCTGGGCTGGCCGGGGCTTTCGTG
GCCGCCGGGCCGCTCGGTGGGACGGAAGCGTGTGGAGAGACCGCCAAGGGCTGTAGTCTGGGTCCGCGAG
CAAGGTTGCCCTGAACTGGGGGTTGGGGGGAGCGCAGCAAAATGGCGGCTGTTCCCGAGTCTTGAATGGA
AGACGCTTGTGAGGCGGGCTGTGAGGTCGTTGAAACAAGGTGGGGGGCATGGTGGGCGGCAAGAACCCAA
GGTCTTGAGGCCTTCGCTAATGCGGGAAAGCTCTTATTCGGGTGAGATGGGCTGGGGCACCATCTGGGGA
CCCTGACGTGAAGTTTGTCACTGACTGGAGAACTCGGTTTGTCGTCTGTTGCGGGGGCGGCAGTTATGGC
GGTGCCGTTGGGCAGTGCACCCGTACCTTTGGGAGCGCGCGCCCTCGTCGTGTCGTGACGTCACCCGTTC
TGTTGGCTTATAATGCAGGGTGGGGCCACCTGCCGGTAGGTGTGCGGTAGGCTTTTCTCCGTCGCAGGAC
GCAGGGTTCGGGCCTAGGGTAGGCTCTCCTGAATCGACAGGCGCCGGACCTCTGGTGAGGGGAGGGATAA
GTGAGGCGTCAGTTTCTTTGGTCGGTTTTATGTACCTATCTTCTTAAGTAGCTGAAGCTCCGGTTTTGAA
CTATGCGCTCGGGGTTGGCGAGTGTGTTTTGTGAAGTTTTTTAGGCACCTTTTGAAATGTAATCATTTGG
GTCAATATGTAATTTTCAGTGTTAGACTAGTAAATTGTCCGCTAAATTCTGGCCGTTTTTGGCTTTTTTG
TTAGACGAAGCTTGGGCTGCAGGTCCGATCCACCGGGATCCACTAGTCCAGTGTGGTGGAATTCTGCAGA
TAAACACCACCATGGCGACCCTGGAAAAGCTGATGAAGGCCTTCGAGTCCCTCAAGTCCTTCCAGCAGCA
GCAGCAGCAACAGCAGCAACAGCAGCAGCAACAACAGCAGCAGCAGCAACAACAACAGCAGCCGCCACCG
CCGCCGCCGCCGCCGCCGCCTCCTCAGCTTCCTCAGCCGCCGCCGCAGGCACAGCCGCTGCTGCCTCAGC
CGCAGCCGCCCCCGCCGCCGCCCCCGCCGCCACCCGGCCCGGCTGTGGCTGAGGAGCCGCTGCACCGACC
AGCGGCCGCTCGAGGTCACCCATTCGAACAAAAACTCATCTCAGAAGAGGATCTGAATATGCATACCGGT
CATCATCACCATCACCATTGAGTTTCCGGGCCTTCTAGAGGATCCGCGCCATGGTGGGAGAGACTGTGAG
GCGGCAGCTGGGGCCGGAGCCTTTGGAAGTCTGCGCCCTTGTGCCCTGCCTCCACCGAGCCAGCTTGGTC
CCTATGGGCTTCCGCACATGCCGCGGGCGGCCAGGCAACGTGCGTGTCTCTGCCATGTGGCAGAAGTGCT
CTTTGTGGCAGTGGCCAGGCAGGGAGTGTCTGCAGTCCTGGTGGGGCTGAGCCTGAGGCCTTCCAGAAAG
CAGGAGCAGCTGTGCTGCACCCCATGTGGGTGATCAGGTCCTTTCTCCTGATAGTCACCTGCTGGTTGTT
GCCAGGTTACAGCTGCTCTTGCATCTGGGCCAGAAGTCCTCCCTCCTGCAGGCTGGGTGTTGGCCCCCCT
GCTGTCCTGCAGTAGAAGGTGCCGTGAGCAGGCTTTGGGAACACTGGCCTGGGTCTCCCTGGTGGGGTGT
GCATGCCACGCCCCGTGTCTGGATGCACAGATGCCATGGCCTGTGCTGGGCCAGTGGCTGGGGGTGCTAG
ACACCCGGCACCATTCTCCCTTCTCTCTTTTCTTCTCAGGATTTAAAATTTAATTATATCAGTAAAGAGA
TTAATTTTAACGTAACTCTTTCTATGCCTGTGTAAAGTATGTGAATCGCAAGGCCGTCGACTCGACAATC
AACCTCTGGATTACAAAATTTGTGAAAGATTGACTGGTATTCTTAACTATGTTGCTCCTTTTACGCTATG
TGGATACGCTGCTTTAATGCCTTTGTATCATGCTATTGCTTCCCGTATGGCTTTCATTTTCTCCTCCTTG
TATAAATCCTGGTTGCTGTCTCTTTATGAGGAGTTGTGGCCCGTTGTCAGGCAACGTGGCGTGGTGTGCA
CTGTGTTTGCTGACGCAACCCCCACTGGTTGGGGCATTGCCACCACCTGTCAGCTCCTTTCCGGGACTTT
CGCTTTCCCCCTCCCTATTGCCACGGCGGAACTCATCGCCGCCTGCCTTGCCCGCTGCTGGACAGGGGCT
CGGCTGTTGGGCACTGACAATTCCGTGGTGTTGTCGGGGAAGCTGACGTCCTTTCCATGGCTGCTCGCCT
GTGTTGCCACCTGGATTCTGCGCGGGACGTCCTTCTGCTACGTCCCTTCGGCCCTCAATCCAGCGGACCT
TCCTTCCCGCGGCCTGCTGCCGGCTCTGCGGCCTCTTCCGCATCTTCGCCTTCGCCCTCAGACGAGTCGG
ATCTCCCTTTGGGCCGCCTCCCCGCCTGGAATTAATTCGAGCTCGGTACCTTTAAGACCAATGACTTACA
AGGCAGCTGTAGATCTTAGCCACTTTTTAAAAGAAAAGGGGGGACTGGAAGGGCTACGTAACTCCCAACG
AAGACAAGATCTGCTTTTTGCTTGTACTGGGTCTCTCTGGTTAGACCAGATCTGAGCCTGGGAGCTCTCT
GGCTAACTAGGGAACCCACTGCTTAAGCCTCAATAAAGCTTGCCTTGAGTGCTTCAAGTAGTGTGTGCCC
GTCTGTTGTGTGACTCTGGTAACTAGAGATCCCTCAGACCCTTTTAGTCAGTGTGGAAAATCTCTAGCAG
TAGTAGTTCATGTCATCTTATTATTCAGTATTTATAACTTGCAAAGAAATGAATATCAGAGAGTGAGAGG
AACTTGTTTATTGCAGCTTATAATGGTTACAAATAAAGCAATAGCATCACAAATTTCACAAATAAAGCAT
TTTTTTCACTGCATTCTAGTTGTGGTTTGTCCAAACTCATCAATGTATCTTATCATGTCTGGCTCTAGCT
ATCCCGCCCCTAACTCCGCCCATCCCGCCCCTAACTCCGCCCAGTTCCGCCCATTCTCCGCCCCATGGCT
GACTAATTTTTTTTATTTATGCAGAGGCCGAGGCCGCCTCGGCCTCTGAGCTATTCCAGAAGTAGTGAGG
AGGCTTTTTTGGAGGCCTAGGGACGTACCCAATTCGCCCTATAGTGAGTCGTATTACGCGCGCTCACTGG
CCGTCGTTTTACAACGTCGTGACTGGGAAAACCCTGGCGTTACCCAACTTAATCGCCTTGCAGCACATCC
CCCTTTCGCCAGCTGGCGTAATAGCGAAGAGGCCCGCACCGATCGCCCTTCCCAACAGTTGCGCAGCCTG
AATGGCGAATGGG
[124 nt withheld, positions 5824-5947]
C
[91 nt withheld, positions 5949-6039]
A
[49 nt withheld, positions 6041-6089]
CCTTTGACGTTGGAGTCCACGTTCTTT
[37 nt withheld, positions 6117-6153]
ACCCTATCTCGGTCTATTCTTTTGATTTATAAGGGATTTTGCCGATTTCGGCCTATTGGTTAAAAAATGA
GCTGATTTAACAAAAATTTAACGCGAATTTTAACAAAATATTAACGCTTACAATTTAGGTGGCACTTTTC
GGGGAAATGTGCGCGGAACCCCTATTTGTTTATTTTTCTAAATACATTCAAATATGTATCCGCTCATGAG
ACAATAACCCTGATAAATGCTTCAATAATATTGAAAAAGGAAGAGTATGAGTATTCAACATTTCCGTGTC
GCCCTTATTCCCTTTTTTGCGGCATTTTGCCTTCCTGTTTTTGCTCACCCAGAAACGCTGGTGAAAGTAA
AAGATGCTGAAGATCAGTTGGGTGCACGAGTGGGTTACATCGAACTGGATCTCAACAGCGGTAAGATCCT
TGAGAGTTTTCGCCCCGAAGAACGTTTTCCAATGATGAGCACTTTTAAAGTTCTGCTATGTGGCGCGGTA
TTATCCCGTATTGACGCCGGGCAAGAGCAACTCGGTCGCCGCATACACTATTCTCAGAATGACTTGGTTG
AGTACTCACCAGTCACAGAAAAGCATCTTACGGATGGCATGACAGTAAGAGAATTATGCAGTGCTGCCAT
AACCATGAGTGATAACACTGCGGCCAACTTACTTCTGACAACGATCGGAGGACCGAAGGAGCTAACCGCT
TTTTTGCACAACATGGGGGATCATGTAACTCGCCTTGATCGTTGGGAACCGGAGCTGAATGAAGCCATAC
CAAACGACGAGCGTGACACCACGATGCCTGTAGCAATGGCAACAACGTTGCGCAAACTATTAACTGGCGA
ACTACTTACTCTAGCTTCCCGGCAACAATTAATAGACTGGATGGAGGCGGATAAAGTTGCAGGACCACTT
CTGCGCTCGGCCCTTCCGGCTGGCTGGTTTATTGCTGATAAATCTGGAGCCGGTGAGCGTGGGTCTCGCG
GTATCATTGCAGCACTGGGGCCAGATGGTAAGCCCTCCCGTATCGTAGTTATCTACACGACGGGGAGTCA
GGCAACTATGGATGAACGAAATAGACAGATCGCTGAGATAGGTGCCTCACTGATTAAGCATTGGTAACTG
TCAGACCAAGTTTACTCATATATACTTTAGATTGATTTAAAACTTCATTTTTAATTTAAAAGGATCTAGG
TGAAGATCCTTTTTGATAATCTCATGACCAAAATCCCTTAACGTGAGTTTTCGTTCCACTGAGCGTCAGA
CCCCGTAGAAAAGATCAAAGGATCTTCTTGAGATCCTTTTTTTCTGCGCGTAATCTGCTGCTTGCAAACA
AAAAAACCACCGCTACCAGCGGTGGTTTGTTTGCCGGATCAAGAGCTACCAACTCTTTTTCCGAAGGTAA
CTGGCTTCAGCAGAGCGCAGATACCAAATACTGTTCTTCTAGTGTAGCCGTAGTTAGGCCACCACTTCAA
GAACTCTGTAGCACCGCCTACATACCTCGCTCTGCTAATCCTGTTACCAGTGGCTGCTGCCAGTGGCGAT
AAGTCGTGTCTTACCGGGTTGGACTCAAGACGATAGTTACCGGATAAGGCGCAGCGGTCGGGCTGAACGG
GGGGTTCGTGCACACAGCCCAGCTTGGAGCGAACGACCTACACCGAACTGAGATACCTACAGCGTGAGCT
ATGAGAAAGCGCCACGCTTCCCGAAGGGAGAAAGGCGGACAGGTATCCGGTAAGCGGCAGGGTCGGAACA
GGAGAGCGCACGAGGGAGCTTCCAGGGGGAAACGCCTGGTATCTTTATAGTCCTGTCGGGTTTCGCCACC
TCTCACTTGAGCGTCGATTTTTGTGATGCTCGTCAGGGGGGCGGAGCCTATGGAAAAACGCCAGCAACGC
GGCCTTTTTACGGTTCCTGGCCTTTTGCTGGCCTTTTGCTCACATGTTCTTTCCTGCGTTATCCCCTGAT
TCTGTGGATAACCGTATTACCGCCTTTGAGTGAGCTGATACCGCTCGCCGCAGCCGAACGACCGAGCGCA
GCGAGTCAGTGAGCGAGGAAGCGGAAGAGCGCCCAATACGCAAACCGCCTCTCCCCGCGCGTTGGCCGAT
TCATTAATGCAGCTGGCACGACAGGTTTCCCGACTGGAAAGCGGGCAGTGAGCGCAACGCAATTAATGTG
AGTTAGCTCACTCATTAGGCACCCCAGGCTTTACACTTTATGCTTCCGGCTCGTATGTTGTGTGGAATTG
TGAGCGGATAACAATTTCACACAGGAAACAGCTATGACCATGATTACGCCAAGCGCGCAATTAACCCTCA
CTAAAGGGAACAAAAGCTGGAGCTGCAAGCTTAA
